Addgene plasmid #35301: pBbS4a-RFP
Depositing lab: Jay Keasling. Depositing organization: University of California, Berkeley. Publication: BglBrick vectors and datasheets: A synthetic biology platform for gene expression. Lee TS, Krupa RA, Zhang F, Hajimorad M, Holtz WJ, Prasad N, Lee SK, Keasling JD. J Biol Eng. 2011 Sep 20;5:12. 10.1186/1754-1611-5-12 PubMed 21933410.
Backbone
  Vector backbone: pBb
  Backbone size w/o insert (bp): 5360
  Vector type: Bacterial Expression, Synthetic Biology
Growth in bacteria
  Bacterial resistance: Ampicillin, 100 μg/mL
  Growth temperature: 37°C
  Growth strain: DH5alpha
  Copy number: Low Copy
Gene/Insert
  Gene/Insert name: RFP (alt name: JBEI Part ID: JPUB_000067)
  Species: Synthetic
  Insert size (bp): 678
  Promoter: ProE
  Cloning method: Restriction Enzyme
  Sequencing primers: 5′ jkRFP-R (gctttggaaccgtactggaa); 3′ jkRFP-F (tggtcactacgacgctgaag)
Terms and licenses: Academic/Nonprofit Terms; Industry Terms: Not Available to Industry
Depositor comments: JBEI Part ID: JPUB_000067; Origin: SC101
How to cite: pBbS4a-RFP was a gift from Jay Keasling (Addgene plasmid # 35301 ; http://n2t.net/addgene:35301 ; RRID:Addgene_35301)
