[The description below was written by a language model from this plasmid's Addgene catalogue record and pLannotate feature annotations shown in this document.]
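Description:
pBbS4a-RFP is a low-copy bacterial expression plasmid from the BglBrick (pBb) vector series, a modular synthetic biology platform in which origin of replication, promoter system and resistance marker are combined in a standardized way. In this member, replication depends on the pSC101 origin together with its plasmid-encoded Rep101 (RepA) initiator protein, which keeps copy number low. Selection is by ampicillin through a β-lactamase gene driven by its own bla promoter and followed by the phage lambda t0 terminator. The full annotated sequence is 6,038 bp, consistent with a 5,360 bp backbone carrying a 678 bp insert.

The payload is mRFP1, a monomeric red fluorescent derivative of DsRed, recorded as being under the "ProE" promoter. The promoter itself is not annotated in the feature table, but the plasmid carries the E. coli prpR gene on the opposite strand, immediately upstream of the reporter. PrpR is the transcriptional regulator of the propionate catabolism operon, so this divergent arrangement is consistent with a propionate-responsive expression system, in which the regulator and its target promoter sit in one cassette and control the downstream gene. Transcription of the reporter is stopped by a tandem pair of terminators, rrnB T1 and the phage T7 early terminator T7Te, which insulate the expression unit from the replication and resistance modules.

In this vector family the RFP serves as a placeholder and readout: fluorescence allows the induction behaviour and strength of a given promoter, origin and marker combination to be characterized, and the reporter can be swapped for a gene of interest by restriction enzyme cloning. The plasmid therefore suits tunable, low-dosage expression in E. coli, for example in metabolic engineering work.
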