Features (pLannotate 1.2.2; 9 found; start..end, strand, type, name):
     10..1593    -  CDS            prpR: PRPR_ECOLI - Also known as yahP. Experimental evidence at protein level: Swiss-Prot protein existence level 1. Involved in the transcriptional regulation of the propionate catabolism operon. From Escherichia coli (strain K12).
   1857..2534    +  CDS            mRFP1: monomeric derivative of DsRed (Campbell et al., 2002)
   2567..2638    +  terminator     rrnB T1 terminator: transcription terminator T1 from the E. coli rrnB gene
   2654..2681    +  terminator     T7Te terminator: phage T7 early transcription terminator
   3212..4162    -  CDS            Rep101: RepA protein needed for replication with the pSC101 origin; rep101
   4210..4432    -  rep_origin     pSC101 ori: low-copy replication origin that requires the Rep101 protein
   4924..5018    -  terminator     lambda t0 terminator: transcription terminator from phage lambda
   5048..5908    -  CDS            AmpR: β-lactamase; bla; confers resistance to ampicillin, carbenicillin, and related antibiotics
   5909..6013    -  promoter       AmpR promoter: bla
>Addgene plasmid #35301 | pBbS4a-RFP | depositor full sequence | sequence record 42968 | pBbS4a-RFP sequence 6038 bps
GACGTCTCAGCTTTTCAGCCGCCGCCAGAACGTCGTCCGGCTGATGCCTAAATAATTCGCCGCTGCTGTT
TTATCGCCATTAAATTTCTCCAGTGCCTGTTGTGGTGTCAGTAAGCGTGGAGCGGGAGTTTTCGCCGACT
CGCGCGCCAGTTCCGGCAGTAGCAGCTGCAAAAATTGCGGCGTTAAATCCGGCGTCGGTTCCACACTTAA
AAATAGCGCCAGTCGCTCCATCATATTGCGCAGTTCACGAATATTGCCCGGCCAGTCGTAGTGCACCAGC
ACGGTTTCGCTTGCCTGTAATCCCTGGCGTAATGCGGCAGAAAACGGGGTGGAGAGCGCCGCCAGAGACA
CTTTCAAAAAGCTTTCCGCCAGTGGCAGAATATCCGCCACCCGCTCGCGCAGTGGTGGCAATTGCAGACG
CAAAATACTCAGCCGATAAAACAGGTCACGGCGAAACTGCCCTTGCCGCATATCTTCTTCCAGATTGCAG
TGAGTGGCGCTAATGACCCGCACATCCACCGGAACAGGCTGATGCCCGCCGACGCGGGTGACCTCTTTTT
CTTCCAGCACCCGCAGCAGCCGGGTCTGCAACGGCAGCGGCATTTCGCCAATCTCATCGAGAAACAGCGT
ACCTCCGTGGGCGATTTCAAACAGCCCGGCGCGACCGCCGCGTCGCGAGCCGGTAAACGCCCCTTCCTCA
TAGCCAAACAGTTCTGCTTCCAGCAGCGATTCGGCAATCGCCCCGCAGTTGACTGCAACAAACGGATGCG
ACTTTTTGCCCTGTCGCGCATCGTGGCGGGCAAAATATTCCCGATGAATCGCCTGGGCCGCCAGCTCTTT
GCCCGTCCCCGTTTCCCCCTCAATCAACACCGCTGCACTGGAGCGGGCATACAGCAAAATAGTCTGCCGT
ACTTGTTCCATCTGTGGTGATTGACCGAGCATATCGCCCAGCACGTAACGAGTTCTCAGGGCGTTGCGGG
TGGCATCGTGAGTGTTATGGCGTAACGACATGCGCGTCATATCCAGCGCATCGCTGAACGCCTGGCGCAC
GGTGGCGGCGGAATAGATAAAAATTCCGGTCATTCCGGCTTCTTCTGCCAGATCGGTAATCAGCCCCGCG
CCGACCACCGCTTCGGTGCCGTTAGCTTTTAGCTCGTTAATCTGCCCGCGTGCGTCTTCTTCGGTAATGT
AGCTACGTTGATCGAGGCGCAAATTAAAGGTTTTTTGAAACGCCACCAGTGCCGGAATAGTTTCCTGATA
AGTGACAACGCCGATAGAAGAGGTGAGTTTTCCGGCTTTTGCCAGTGCCTGTAACACATCGTAGCCGCTC
GGTTTAATCAAAATAACTGGCACTGACAGGCGGCTTTTCAGGTACGCGCCGTTAGATCCAGCGGCGATGA
TGGCGTCACAGCGTTCGTTTGCCAGTTTCTTGTGGATGTAGGTCACCGCTTTTTCAAAGCCAAGCTGGAT
AGGGGTAATGTTCGCCAGGTGATCAAACTCAAGGCTGATATCGCGAAACAGCTCGAACAGGCGCGTTACA
GATACCGTCCAGATAACCGGTTTGTCGTCATTAAGCCGTGGTGGATGTGCCATAGCGCACCGCAAAGTTA
AGAAACCGAATATTGGGTTTAGTCTTGTTTCATAATTGTTGCAATGAAACGCGGTGAAACATTGCCTGAA
ACGTTAACTGAAACGCATATTTGCGGATTAGTTCATGACTTTATCTCTAACAAATTGAAATTAAACATTT
AATTTTATTAAGGCAATTGTGGCACACCCCTTGCTTTGTCTTTATCAACGCAAATAACAAGTTGATAACA
AGAATTCAAAAGATCTTTTAAGAAGGAGATATACATATGGCGAGTAGCGAAGACGTTATCAAAGAGTTCA
TGCGTTTCAAAGTTCGTATGGAAGGTTCCGTTAACGGTCACGAGTTCGAAATCGAAGGTGAAGGTGAAGG
TCGTCCGTACGAAGGTACCCAGACCGCTAAACTGAAAGTTACCAAAGGTGGTCCGCTGCCGTTCGCTTGG
GACATCCTGTCCCCGCAGTTCCAGTACGGTTCCAAAGCTTACGTTAAACACCCGGCTGACATCCCGGACT
ACCTGAAACTGTCCTTCCCGGAAGGTTTCAAATGGGAACGTGTTATGAACTTCGAAGACGGTGGTGTTGT
TACCGTTACCCAGGACTCCTCCCTGCAAGACGGTGAGTTCATCTACAAAGTTAAACTGCGTGGTACCAAC
TTCCCGTCCGACGGTCCGGTTATGCAGAAAAAAACCATGGGTTGGGAAGCTTCCACCGAACGTATGTACC
CGGAAGACGGTGCTCTGAAAGGTGAAATCAAAATGCGTCTGAAACTGAAAGACGGTGGTCACTACGACGC
TGAAGTTAAAACCACCTACATGGCTAAAAAACCGGTTCAGCTGCCGGGTGCTTACAAAACCGACATCAAA
CTGGACATCACCTCCCACAACGAAGACTACACCATCGTTGAACAGTACGAACGTGCTGAAGGTCGTCACT
CCACCGGTGCTTAAGGATCCAAACTCGAGTAAGGATCTCCAGGCATCAAATAAAACGAAAGGCTCAGTCG
AAAGACTGGGCCTTTCGTTTTATCTGTTGTTTGTCGGTGAACGCTCTCTACTAGAGTCACACTGGCTCAC
CTTCGGGTGGGCCTTTCTGCGTTTATACCTAGGGTACGGGTTTTGCTGCCCGCAAACGGGCTGTTCTGGT
GTTGCTAGTTTGTTATCAGAATCGCAGATCCGGCTTCAGCCGGTTTGCCGGCTGAAAGCGCTATTTCTTC
CAGAATTGCCATGATTTTTTCCCCACGGGAGGCGTCACTGGCTCCCGTGTTGTCGGCAGCTTTGATTCGA
TAAGCAGCATCGCCTGTTTCAGGCTGTCTATGTGTGACTGTTGAGCTGTAACAAGTTGTCTCAGGTGTTC
AATTTCATGTTCTAGTTGCTTTGTTTTACTGGTTTCACCTGTTCTATTAGGTGTTACATGCTGTTCATCT
GTTACATTGTCGATCTGTTCATGGTGAACAGCTTTGAATGCACCAAAAACTCGTAAAAGCTCTGATGTAT
CTATCTTTTTTACACCGTTTTCATCTGTGCATATGGACAGTTTTCCCTTTGATATGTAACGGTGAACAGT
TGTTCTACTTTTGTTTGTTAGTCTTGATGCTTCACTGATAGATACAAGAGCCATAAGAACCTCAGATCCT
TCCGTATTTAGCCAGTATGTTCTCTAGTGTGGTTCGTTGTTTTTGCGTGAGCCATGAGAACGAACCATTG
AGATCATACTTACTTTGCATGTCACTCAAAAATTTTGCCTCAAAACTGGTGAGCTGAATTTTTGCAGTTA
AAGCATCGTGTAGTGTTTTTCTTAGTCCGTTATGTAGGTAGGAATCTGATGTAATGGTTGTTGGTATTTT
GTCACCATTCATTTTTATCTGGTTGTTCTCAAGTTCGGTTACGAGATCCATTTGTCTATCTAGTTCAACT
TGGAAAATCAACGTATCAGTCGGGCGGCCTCGCTTATCAACCACCAATTTCATATTGCTGTAAGTGTTTA
AATCTTTACTTATTGGTTTCAAAACCCATTGGTTAAGCCTTTTAAACTCATGGTAGTTATTTTCAAGCAT
TAACATGAACTTAAATTCATCAAGGCTAATCTCTATATTTGCCTTGTGAGTTTTCTTTTGTGTTAGTTCT
TTTAATAACCACTCATAAATCCTCATAGAGTATTTGTTTTCAAAAGACTTAACATGTTCCAGATTATATT
TTATGAATTTTTTTAACTGGAAAAGATAAGGCAATATCTCTTCACTAAAAACTAATTCTAATTTTTCGCT
TGAGAACTTGGCATAGTTTGTCCACTGGAAAATCTCAAAGCCTTTAACCAAAGGATTCCTGATTTCCACA
GTTCTCGTCATCAGCTCTCTGGTTGCTTTAGCTAATACACCATAAGCATTTTCCCTACTGATGTTCATCA
TCTGAGCGTATTGGTTATAAGTGAACGATACCGTCCGTTCTTTCCTTGTAGGGTTTTCAATCGTGGGGTT
GAGTAGTGCCACACAGCATAAAATTAGCTTGGTTTCATGCTCCGTTAAGTCATAGCGACTAATCGCTAGT
TCATTTGCTTTGAAAACAACTAATTCAGACATACATCTCAATTGGTCTAGGTGATTTTAATCACTATACC
AATTGAGATGGGCTAGTCAATGATAATTACTAGTCCTTTTCCCGGGTGATCTGGGTATCTGTAAATTCTG
CTAGACCTTTGCTGGAAAACTTGTAAATTCTGCTAGACCCTCTGTAAATTCCGCTAGACCTTTGTGTGTT
TTTTTTGTTTATATTCAAGTGGTTATAATTTATAGAATAAAGAAAGAATAAAAAAAGATAAAAAGAATAG
ATCCCAGCCCTGTGTATAACTCACTACTTTAGTCAGTTCCGCAGTATTACAAAAGGATGTCGCAAACGCT
GTTTGCTCCTCTACAAAACAGACCTTAAAACCCTAAAGGCTTAAGTAGCACCCTCGCAAGCTCGGGCAAA
TCGCTGAATATTCCTTTTGTCTCCGACCATCAGGCACCTGAGTCGCTGTCTTTTTCGTGACATTCAGTTC
GCTGCGCTCACGGCTCTGGCAGTGAATGGGGGTAAATGGCACTACAGGCGCCTTTTATGGATTCATGCAA
GGAAACTACCCATAATACAAGAAAAGCCCGTCACGGGCTTCTCAGGGCGTTTTATGGCGGGTCTGCTATG
TGGTGCTATCTGACTTTTTGCTGTTCAGCAGTTCCTGCCCTCTGATTTTCCAGTCTGACCACTTCGGATT
ATCCCGTGACAGGTCATTCAGACTGGCTAATGCACCCAGTAAGGCAGCGGTATCATCAACAGGCTTACCC
GTCTTACTGTCCCTAGTGCTTGGATTCTCACCAATAAAAAACGCCCGGCGGCAACCGAGCGTTCTGAACA
AATCCAGATGGAGTTCTGAGGTCATTACTGGATCTATCAACAGGAGTCCAAGCGAGCTCGTAAACTTGGT
CTGACAGTTACCAATGCTTAATCAGTGAGGCACCTATCTCAGCGATCTGTCTATTTCGTTCATCCATAGT
TGCCTGACTCCCCGTCGTGTAGATAACTACGATACGGGAGGGCTTACCATCTGGCCCCAGTGCTGCAATG
ATACCGCGAGACCCACGCTCACCGGCTCCAGATTTATCAGCAATAAACCAGCCAGCCGGAAGGGCCGAGC
GCAGAAGTGGTCCTGCAACTTTATCCGCCTCCATCCAGTCTATTAATTGTTGCCGGGAAGCTAGAGTAAG
TAGTTCGCCAGTTAATAGTTTGCGCAACGTTGTTGCCATTGCTACAGGCATCGTGGTGTCACGCTCGTCG
TTTGGTATGGCTTCATTCAGCTCCGGTTCCCAACGATCAAGGCGAGTTACATGATCCCCCATGTTGTGCA
AAAAAGCGGTTAGCTCCTTCGGTCCTCCGATCGTTGTCAGAAGTAAGTTGGCCGCAGTGTTATCACTCAT
GGTTATGGCAGCACTGCATAATTCTCTTACTGTCATGCCATCCGTAAGATGCTTTTCTGTGACTGGTGAG
TACTCAACCAAGTCATTCTGAGAATAGTGTATGCGGCGACCGAGTTGCTCTTGCCCGGCGTCAATACGGG
ATAATACCGCGCCACATAGCAGAACTTTAAAAGTGCTCATCATTGGAAAACGTTCTTCGGGGCGAAAACT
CTCAAGGATCTTACCGCTGTTGAGATCCAGTTCGATGTAACCCACTCGTGCACCCAACTGATCTTCAGCA
TCTTTTACTTTCACCAGCGTTTCTGGGTGAGCAAAAACAGGAAGGCAAAATGCCGCAAAAAAGGGAATAA
GGGCGACACGGAAATGTTGAATACTCATACTCTTCCTTTTTCAATATTATTGAAGCATTTATCAGGGTTA
TTGTCTCATGAGCGGATACATATTTGAATGTATTTAGAAAAATAAACAAATAGGGGTTCCGCGCACATTT
CCCCGAAAAGTGCCACCT
