>Addgene plasmid #35301 | pBbS4a-RFP | addgene partial sequence | sequence record 43581 | jkRFP-F 5'-tggtcactacgacgctgaag-3'
TCAGCTGCCGGGTGCTTACAAAACCGACATCAAACTGGACATCACCTCCCACAACGAAGACTACACCATC
GTTGAACAGTACGAACGTGCTGAAGGTCGTCACTCCACCGGTGCTTAAGGATCCAAACTCGAGTAAGGAT
CTCCAGGCATCAAATAAAACGAAAGGCTCAGTCGAAAGACTGGGCCTTTCGTTTTATCTGTTGTTTGTCG
GTGAACGCTCTCTACTAGAGTCACACTGGCTCACCTTCGGGTGGGCCTTTCTGCGTTTATACCTAGGGTA
CGGGTTTTGCTGCCCGCAAACGGGCTGTTCTGGTGTTGCTAGTTTGTTATCAGAATCGCAGATCCGGCTT
CAGCCGGTTTGCCGGCTGAAAGCGCTATTTCTTCCAGAATTGCCATGATTTTTTCCCCACGGGAGGCGTC
ACTGGCTCCCGTGTTGTCGGCAGCTTTGATTCGATAAGCAGCATCGCCTGTTTCAGGCTGTCTATGTGTG
ACTGTTGAGCTGTAACAAGTTGTCTCAGGTGTTCAATTTCATGTTCTAGTTGCTTTGTTTTACTGGTTTC
ACCTGTTCTATTAGGTGTTACATGCTGTTCATCTGTTACATTGTCGATCTGTTCATGGTGAACAGCTTTG
AATGCACCAAAAACTCGTAAAAGCTCTGATGTATCTATCTTTTTTACACCGTTTTCATCTGTGCATATGG
ACAGTTTTCCCTTTGATATGTAACGGTGAACAGTTGTTCTACTTTTGTTTGTTAGTCTTGATGCTTCACT
GATAGATACAAGAGCCATAAGAACCTCAGATCCTTCCGTATTTAGCCAGTATGTTCTCTAGTGTGGTT
