>Addgene plasmid #35301 | pBbS4a-RFP | addgene partial sequence | sequence record 43582 | jkRFP-R 5'-gctttggaaccgtactggaa-3'
TTTCAGTTTAGCGGTCTGGGTACCTTCGTACGGACGACCTTCACCTTCACCTTCGATTTCGAACTCGTGA
CCGTTAACGGAACCTTCCATACGAACTTTGAAACGCATGAACTCTTTGATAACGTCTTCGCTACTCGCCA
TATGTATATCTCCTTCTTAAAAGATCTTTTGAATTCTTGTTATCAACTTGTTATTTGCGTTGATAAAGAC
AAAGCAAGGGGTGTGCCACAATTGCCTTAATAAAATTAAATGTTTAATTTCAATTTGTTAGAGATAAAGT
CATGAACTAATCCGCAAATATGCGTTTCAGTTAACGTTTCAGGCAATGTTTCACCGCGTTTCATTGCAAC
AATTATGAAACAAGACTAAACCCAATATTCGGTTTCTTAACTTTGCGGTGCGCTATGGCACATCCACCAC
GGCTTAATGACGACAAACCGGTTATCTGGACGGTATCTGTAACGCGCCTGTTCGAGCTGTTTCGCGATAT
CAGCCTTGAGTTTGATCACCTGGCGAACATTACCCCTATCCAGCTTGGCTTTGAAAAAGCGGTGACCTAC
ATCCACAAGAAACTGGCAAACGAACGCTGTGACGCCATCATCGCCGCTGGATCTAACGGCGCGTACCTGA
AAAGCCGCCTGTCAGTGCCAGTTATTTTGATTAAACCGAGCGGCTACGATGTGTTACAGGCACTGGCAAA
AGCCGGAAAACTCACCTCTTCTATCGGCGTTGTCACTTATCAGGAAACTATTCCGGCACTGGTGGCGTTT
CAAAAAACCTTTAATTTGCGCCTCGATCAACGTAGCTACATTACCGAAG
